>Addgene plasmid #182208 | AeU6 3p3 GFP LgRNA | addgene full sequence | sequence record 358577 | Addgene NGS Result
TCTTCACCTAGATCCTTTTAAATTAAAAATGAAGTTTTAAATCAATCTAAAGTATATATGAGTAAACTTG
GTCTGACAGTTACCAATGCTTAATCAGTGAGGCACCTATCTCAGCGATCTGTCTATTTCGTTCATCCATA
GTTGCCTGACTCCCCGTCGTGTAGATAACTACGATACGGGAGGGCTTACCATCTGGCCCCAGTGCTGCAA
TGATACCGCGAGACCCACGCTCACCGGCTCCAGATTTATCAGCAATAAACCAGCCAGCCGGAAGGGCCGA
GCGCAGAAGTGGTCCTGCAACTTTATCCGCCTCCATCCAGTCTATTAATTGTTGCCGGGAAGCTAGAGTA
AGTAGTTCGCCAGTTAATAGTTTGCGCAACGTTGTTGCCATTGCTACAGGCATCGTGGTGTCACGCTCGT
CGTTTGGTATGGCTTCATTCAGCTCCGGTTCCCAACGATCAAGGCGAGTTACATGATCCCCCATGTTGTG
CAAAAAAGCGGTTAGCTCCTTCGGTCCTCCGATCGTTGTCAGAAGTAAGTTGGCCGCAGTGTTATCACTC
ATGGTTATGGCAGCACTGCATAATTCTCTTACTGTCATGCCATCCGTAAGATGCTTTTCTGTGACTGGTG
AGTACTCAACCAAGTCATTCTGAGAATAGTGTATGCGGCGACCGAGTTGCTCTTGCCCGGCGTCAATACG
GGATAATACCGCGCCACATAGCAGAACTTTAAAAGTGCTCATCATTGGAAAACGTTCTTCGGGGCGAAAA
CTCTCAAGGATCTTACCGCTGTTGAGATCCAGTTCGATGTAACCCACTCGTGCACCCAACTGATCTTCAG
CATCTTTTACTTTCACCAGCGTTTCTGGGTGAGCAAAAACAGGAAGGCAAAATGCCGCAAAAAAGGGAAT
AAGGGCGACACGGAAATGTTGAATACTCATACTCTTCCTTTTTCAATATTATTGAAGCATTTATCAGGGT
TATTGTCTCATGAGCGGATACATATTTGAATGTATTTAGAAAAATAAACAAATAGGGGTTCCGCGCACAT
TTCCTTAATTAACTCGCGTTAAGATACATTGATGAGTTTGGACAAACCTGCAGGCCCTTTCGTCTTCAAG
AATTGGATCTAATTCAATTAGAGACTAATTCAATTAGAGCTAATTCAATTAGGATCCAAGCTTATCGATT
TCGAACCCTCGACCGCCGGAGTATAAATAGAGGCGCTTCGTCTACGGAGCGACAATTCAATTCAAACAAG
CAAAGTGAACACGTCGCTAAGCGAAAGCTAAGCAAATAAACAAGCGCAGCTGAACAAGCTAAACAATCGG
CTCGAAGCCGGTCGCCACCATGGTGAGCAAGGGCGAGGAGCTGTTCACCGGGGTGGTGCCCATCCTGGTC
GAGCTGGACGGCGACGTAAACGGCCACAAGTTCAGCGTGTCCGGCGAGGGCGAGGGCGATGCCACCTACG
GCAAGCTGACCCTGAAGTTCATCTGCACCACCGGCAAGCTGCCCGTGCCCTGGCCCACCCTCGTGACCAC
CCTGACCTACGGCGTGCAGTGCTTCAGCCGCTACCCCGACCACATGAAGCAGCACGACTTCTTCAAGTCC
GCCATGCCCGAAGGCTACGTCCAGGAGCGCACCATCTTCTTCAAGGACGACGGCAACTACAAGACCCGCG
CCGAGGTGAAGTTCGAGGGCGACACCCTGGTGAACCGCATCGAGCTGAAGGGCATCGACTTCAAGGAGGA
CGGCAACATCCTGGGGCACAAGCTGGAGTACAACTACAACAGCCACAACGTCTATATCATGGCCGACAAG
CAGAAGAACGGCATCAAGGTGAACTTCAAGATCCGCCACAACATCGAGGACGGCAGCGTGCAGCTCGCCG
ACCACTACCAGCAGAACACCCCCATCGGCGACGGCCCCGTGCTGCTGCCCGACAACCACTACCTGAGCAC
CCAGTCCGCCCTGAGCAAAGACCCCAACGAGAAGCGCGATCACATGGTCCTGCTGGAGTTCGTGACCGCC
GCCGGGATCACTCTCGGCATGGACGAGCTGTACAAGTAAAGCGGCCTAAGCGATCGCTCAGGCCGCGACT
CTAGATCATAATCAGCCATACCACATTTGTAGAGGTTTTACTTGCTTTAAAAAACCTCCCACACCTCCCC
CTGAACCTGAAACATAAAATGAATGCAATTGTTGTTGTTAACTTGTTTATTGCAGCTTATAATGGTTACA
AATAAAGCAATAGCATCACAAATTTCACAAATAAAGCATTTTTTTCACTGCATTCTAGTTGTGGTTTGTC
CAAACTCATCAATGTATCTTACCTGCAGGAGTAAACTCGTCGACGGTATCGATAAGCGCTAGCGAATGAA
ATCGCCCATCGAGTTGATACGTCCATCCATCGCTAGAACCGCGTTCGCTGTAGAAGACTATATAAGAGCA
GAGGCAAGAGTAGTGAAATGGTACCGGCCGCGTCTTAGAGCTATGCTGGAAACAGCATAGCAAGTTAAGA
TAAGGCTAGTCCGTTATCAACTTGAAAAAGTGGCACCGAGTCGGTGCTTTTTTATCGAATTCCTGCAGCC
CGGGGGATCCACTAGTTCTAGAGCGGCGCGCCCATATGTTCGGCTTGTCGACATGCCCGCCGTGACCGTC
GAGAACCCGCTGACGCTGCCCCGCGTATCCGCACCCGCCGACGCCGTCGCACGTCCCGTGCTCACCGTGA
CCACCGCGCCCAGCGGTTTCGAGGGCGAGGGCTTCCCGGTGCGCCGCGCGTTCGCCGGGATCAACTACCG
CCACCTCGACCCGTTCATCATGATGGACCAGATGGGTGAGGTGGAGTACGCGCCCGGGGAGCCCAAGGGC
ACGCCCTGGCACCCGCACCGCGGCTTCGAGACCGTGACCTACATCGTCGACGGTAACATGTGAGCAAAAG
GCCAGCAAAAGGCCAGGAACCGTAAAAAGGCCGCGTTGCTGGCGTTTTTCCATAGGCTCCGCCCCCCTGA
CGAGCATCACAAAAATCGACGCTCAAGTCAGAGGTGGCGAAACCCGACAGGACTATAAAGATACCAGGCG
TTTCCCCCTGGAAGCTCCCTCGTGCGCTCTCCTGTTCCGACCCTGCCGCTTACCGGATACCTGTCCGCCT
TTCTCCCTTCGGGAAGCGTGGCGCTTTCTCATAGCTCACGCTGTAGGTATCTCAGTTCGGTGTAGGTCGT
TCGCTCCAAGCTGGGCTGTGTGCACGAACCCCCCGTTCAGCCCGACCGCTGCGCCTTATCCGGTAACTAT
CGTCTTGAGTCCAACCCGGTAAGACACGACTTATCGCCACTGGCAGCAGCCACTGGTAACAGGATTAGCA
GAGCGAGGTATGTAGGCGGTGCTACAGAGTTCTTGAAGTGGTGGCCTAACTACGGCTACACTAGAAGAAC
AGTATTTGGTATCTGCGCTCTGCTGAAGCCAGTTACCTTCGGAAAAAGAGTTGGTAGCTCTTGATCCGGC
AAACAAACCACCGCTGGTAGCGGTGGTTTTTTTGTTTGCAAGCAGCAGATTACGCGCAGAAAAAAAGGAT
CTCAAGAAGATCCTTTGATCTTTTCTACGGGGTCTGACGCTCAGTGGAACGAAAACTCACGTTAAGGGAT
TTTGGTCATGAGATTATCAAAAAGGA
Features (pLannotate 1.2.2; 12 found; start..end, strand, type, name):
     80..940     -  CDS            AmpR: β-lactamase; bla; confers resistance to ampicillin, carbenicillin, and related antibiotics
    941..1045    -  promoter       AmpR promoter: bla
   1070..1098    -  polyA_signal   SV40 poly(A) signal (fragment): SV40 polyadenylation signal
   1206..1328    +  promoter       hsp70 promoter (fragment): Drosophila melanogaster hsp70Bb promoter
   1350..2069    +  CDS            EGFP: the original enhanced GFP (Yang et al., 1996) mammalian codon-optimized
   2104..2187    +  CDS            large T antigen (fragment): large T antigen from SV40 (simian virus 40)
   2210..2331    +  polyA_signal   SV40 poly(A) signal: SV40 polyadenylation signal
   2349..2367    -  misc_feature   MCS (fragment): pBluescript multiple cloning site
   2500..2567    +  misc_RNA       tracrRNA (fragment): trans-activating CRISPR RNA for the Streptococcus pyogenes CRISPR/Cas9 system
   2573..2617    -  misc_feature   MCS (fragment): pBluescript multiple cloning site
   2831..2900    -  protein_bind   attB: attB site for the φC31 integrase (Groth et al., 2000) phage φC31 integrase
   2987..3575    -  rep_origin     ori: high-copy-number ColE1/pMB1/pBR322/pUC origin of replication
