[The description below was written by a language model from this plasmid's Addgene catalogue record and pLannotate feature annotations shown in this document.]
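Description:
AeU6 3p3 GFP LgRNA is a small (about 3.7 kb) high-copy bacterial plasmid built on the pAaU6-LgRNA backbone and classed as an insect expression/CRISPR vector. It is maintained in E. coli through a ColE1/pUC-type origin and selected with ampicillin via the β-lactamase gene and its native promoter. According to the record, it serves as a starting template for building donor/guide plasmids that direct CRISPR-mediated knock-in of a 3xP3-GFP marker into the genome of the mosquito Aedes aegypti.

The payload has two parts. The first is the 3xP3-GFP marker cassette. The feature table annotates a fragment of the Drosophila hsp70Bb promoter, which is the minimal core promoter normally coupled to the three Pax6-binding P3 sites, although the P3 repeats themselves are not annotated. This is followed by the EGFP coding sequence and an SV40 poly(A) signal, with an adjoining fragment of SV40 large T antigen sequence that typically accompanies that terminator. 3xP3 reporters drive fluorescence in the eyes and parts of the nervous system of insects, so animals carrying an insertion can be identified visually.

The second part is the guide RNA unit. A Streptococcus pyogenes Cas9 tracrRNA-derived scaffold fragment is annotated, and the catalogue lists a U6 promoter, presumably the Aedes U6 implied by the plasmid name, though it is not annotated. No targeting spacer is recorded, consistent with the user supplying the target-specific guide. No homology arms are annotated either, so these would presumably also have to be added. Fragments of the pBluescript multiple cloning site flank the scaffold and may provide cloning positions. A φC31 attB site is also present, which could in principle support integrase-mediated insertion at an attP docking site, but the record does not state its intended role.
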