Addgene plasmid #182208: AeU6 3p3 GFP LgRNA
Purpose: For generation of plasmids for CRISPR-mediated 3p3 GFP knockin in Aedes aegypti
Depositing lab: Craig Montell. Depositing organization: University of California, Santa Barbara. Publication: A DREaMR system to simplify combining mutations with rescue transgenes in Aedes aegypti. Chen J, Luo J, Gurav AS, Chen Z, Wang Y, Montell C. Genetics. 2021 Nov 5;219(3). pii: 6368066. doi: 10.1093/genetics/iyab146. PubMed 34740249.
Backbone
  Vector backbone: pAaU6-LgRNA
  Vector type: Insect Expression, CRISPR
Growth in bacteria
  Bacterial resistance: Ampicillin, 100 μg/mL
  Growth temperature: 37°C
  Growth strain: DH5alpha
  Copy number: High Copy
Gene/Insert
  Gene/Insert name: 3xP3-GFP
  gRNA/shRNA sequence: N/A
  Promoter: U6
  Cloning method: Unknown
  Sequencing primers: 5′ U6
Terms and licenses: Academic/Nonprofit Terms; Industry Terms: Not Available to Industry
How to cite: AeU6 3p3 GFP LgRNA was a gift from Craig Montell (Addgene plasmid # 182208 ; http://n2t.net/addgene:182208 ; RRID:Addgene_182208)
